Addgene plasmid #57304: Dronpa-VE-Cadherin-N-10
Purpose: Localization: Tight Junctions, Excitation: 503, Emission: 518
Depositing lab: Michael Davidson. Depositing organization: Florida State University, Tallahassee.
Backbone
  Vector backbone: Dronpa-N1
  Backbone size w/o insert (bp): 4750
  Vector type: Mammalian Expression
  Selectable markers: Neomycin (select with G418)
Growth in bacteria
  Bacterial resistance: Kanamycin, 50 μg/mL
  Growth temperature: 37°C
  Growth strain: DH5alpha
  Copy number: High Copy
Gene/Insert
  Gene/Insert name: VE-Cadherin (alt name: X79981.1)
  Species: H. sapiens (human)
  Entrez Gene: CDH5 (a.k.a. 7B4, CD144)
  Promoter: CMV
  Tag / fusion protein: Dronpa (C terminal on backbone)
  Cloning method: Unknown
  Sequencing primers: 5′ CMV-F; 3′ SV40pA-R
Terms and licenses: Academic/Nonprofit Terms; Industry Terms
Depositor comments: . Excitation = 503; Emission = 518
How to cite: Dronpa-VE-Cadherin-N-10 was a gift from Michael Davidson (Addgene plasmid # 57304 ; http://n2t.net/addgene:57304 ; RRID:Addgene_57304)
