[The description below was written by a language model from this plasmid's Addgene catalogue record.]
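Description:
Dronpa-VE-Cadherin-N-10 is a mammalian expression plasmid built on the Dronpa-N1 backbone (about 4.75 kb without the insert), an N1-style fusion vector in which a gene of interest is placed upstream of the fluorescent protein coding sequence. It is propagated as a high-copy plasmid in E. coli under kanamycin selection. It also carries a neomycin resistance marker, so transfected mammalian cells can be selected with G418 to obtain stable lines. The record does not include a feature table, so the specific origin of replication and other backbone elements are not itemised. The listed 3′ sequencing primer suggests an SV40 polyadenylation signal downstream of the expression cassette.

The payload is human VE-cadherin (CDH5, also known as CD144), the endothelial classical cadherin, expressed from the CMV immediate-early promoter for strong constitutive expression in mammalian cells. Dronpa is fused to the C terminus of the cadherin, which puts the tag on the cytoplasmic tail and leaves the N-terminal signal sequence and extracellular domain unobstructed. The "N-10" in the name probably denotes the N1-type fusion orientation and a 10-residue linker, but the record does not say so. Dronpa is a green fluorescent protein, recorded here with excitation at 503 nm and emission at 518 nm, and is generally known for reversible photoswitching between bright and dark states.

The construct serves as a localization marker for live-cell imaging of cell–cell contacts. The record lists the target as tight junctions, although VE-cadherin is generally regarded as an adherens junction component. Dronpa's photoswitching also makes such fusions suitable for protein tracking and super-resolution imaging.
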