>Addgene plasmid #57304 | Dronpa-VE-Cadherin-N-10 | depositor partial sequence | sequence record 88442 | insert sequence
GACCGTCAGATCCGCTAGCCGCCACCATGCAGAGGCTCATGATGCTCCTCGCCACATCGGGCGCCTGCCT
GGGCCTGCTGGCAGTGGCAGCAGTGGCAGCAGCAGGTGCTAACCCTGCCCAACGGGACACCCACAGCCTG
CTGCCCACCCACCGGCGCCAAAAGAGAGATTGGATTTGGAACCAGATGCACATTGATGAAGAGAAAAACA
CCTCACTTCCCCATCATGTAGGCAAGATCAAGTCAAGCGTGAGTCGCAAGAATGCCAAGTACCTGCTCAA
AGGAGAATATGTGGGCAAGGTCTTCCGGGTCGATGCAGAGACAGGAGACGTGTTCGCCATTGAGAGGCTG
GACCGGGAGAATATCTCAGAGTACCACCTCACTGCTGTCATTGTGGACAAGGACACTGGTGAAAACCTGG
AGACTCCTTCCAGCTTCACCATCAAAGTTCATGACGTGAACGACAACTGGCCTGTGTTCACGCATCGGTT
GTTCAATGCGTCCGTGCCTGAGTCGTCGGCTGTGGGGACCTCAGTCATCTCTGTGACAGCAGTGGATGCA
GACGACCCCACTGTGGGAGACCACGCCTCTGTCATGTACCAAATCCTGAAGGGGAAAGAGTATTTTGCCA
TCGATAATTCTGGACGTATTATCACAATAACGAAAAGCTTGGACCGAGAGAAGCAGGCCAGGTATGAGAT
CGTGGTGGAAGCGCGAGATGCCCAGGGCCTCCGGGGGGACTCGGGCACGGCCACCGTGCTGGTCACTCTG
CAAGACATCAATGACAACTTCCCCTTCTTCACCCAGACCAAGTACACATTTGTCGTGCCTGAAGACACCC
GTGTGGGCACCTCTGTGGGCTCTCTGTTTGTTGAGGACCCAGATGAGCCCCAGAACCGGATGACCAAGTA
CAGCATCTTGCGGGGCGACTACCAGGACGCTTTCACCATTGAGACAAACCCCGCCCACAACGAGGGCATC
ATCAAGCCCATGAAGCCTCTGGATTATGAATACATCCAGCAATACAGCTTCATCGTCGAGGCCACAGACC
CCACCATCGACCTCCGATACATGAGCCCTCCCGCGGGAAACAGAGCCCAGGTCATTATCAACATCACAGA
TGTGGACGAGCCCCCCATTTTCCAGCAGCCTTTCTACCACTTCCAGCTGAAGGAAAACCAGAAGAAGCCT
CTGATTGGCACAGTGCTGGCCATGGACCCTGATGCGGCTAGGCATAGCATTGGATACTCCATCCGCAGGA
CCAGTGACAAGGGCCAGTTCTTCCGAGTCACAAAAAAGGGGGACATTTACAATGAGAAAGAACTGGACAG
AGAAGTCTACCCCTGGTATAACCTGACTGTGGAGGCCAAAGAACTGGATTCCACTGGAACCCCCACAGGA
AAAGAATCCATTGTGCAAGTCCACATTGAAGTTTTGGATGAGAATGACAATGCCCCGGAGTTTGCCAAGC
CCTACCAGCCCAAAGTGTGTGAGAACGCTGTCCATGGCCAGCTGGTCCTGCAGATCTCCGCAATAGACAA
GGACATAACACCACGAAACGTGAAGTTCAAATTCACCTTGAATACTGAGAACAACTTTACCCTCACGGAT
AATCACGATAACACGGCCAACATCACAGTCAAGTATGGGCAGTTTGACCGGGAGCATACCAAGGTCCACT
TCCTACCCGTGGTCATCTCAGACAATGGGATGCCAAGTCGCACGGGCACCAGCACGCTGACCGTGGCCGT
GTGCAAGTGCAACGAGCAGGGCGAGTTCACCTTCTGCGAGGATATGGCCGCCCAGGTGGGCGTGAGCATC
CAGGCAGTGGTAGCCATCTTACTCTGCATCCTCACCATCACAGTGATCACCCTGCTCATCTTCCTGCGGC
GGCGGCTCCGGAAGCAGGCCCGCGCGCACGGCAAGAGCGTGCCGGAGATCCACGAGCAGCTGGTCACCTA
CGACGAGGAGGGCGGCGGCGAGATGGACACCACCAGCTACGATGTGTCGGTGCTCAACTCGGTGCGCCGC
GGCGGGGCCAAGCCCCCGCGGCCCGCGCTGGACGCCCGGCCTTCCCTCTATGCGCAGGTGCAGAAGCCAC
CGAGGCACGCGCCTGGGGCACACGGAGGGCCCGGGGAGATGGCAGCCATGATCGAGGTGAAGAAGGACGA
GGCGGACCACGACGGCGACGGCCCCCCCTACGACACGCTGCACATCTACGGCTACGAGGGCTCCGAGTCC
ATAGCCGAGTCCCTCAGCTCCCTGGGCACCGACTCATCCGACTCTGACGTGGATTACGACTTCCTTAACG
ACTGGGGACCCAGGTTTAAGATGCTGGCTGAGCTGTACGGCTCGGACCCCCGGGAGGAGCTGCTGTATTC
GGGAAGCACGGATCCACCGGTCGCCACCATGGTGAGTGTGATTAAACCAGACATGAAGATCAAGCTGCGT
ATGGAAGGCGCTGTAAATGGACACCCGTTCGCGATTGAAGGAGTTGGCCTTGGGAAGCCTTTCGAGGGAA
AACAGAGTATGGACCTTAAAGTCAAAGAAGGCGGACCTCTGCCTTTCGCCTATGACATCTTGACAACTGT
GTTCTGTTACGGCAACAGGGTATTCGCCAAATACCCAGAAAATATAGTAGACTATTTCAAGCAGTCGTTT
CCTGAGGGCTACTCTTGGGAACGAAGCATGAATTACGAAGACGGGGGCATTTGTAACGCGACAAACGACA
TAACCCTGGATGGTGACTGTTATATCTATGAAATTCGATTTGATGGTGTGAACTTTCCTGCCAATGGTCC
AGTTATGCAGAAGAGGACTGTGAAATGGGAGCCATCCACTGAGAAATTGTATGTGCGTGATGGAGTGCTG
AAGGGTGATGTTAACATGGCTCTGTCGCTTGAAGGAGGTGGCCATTACCGATGTGACTTCAAAACTACTT
ATAAAGCTAAGAAGGTTGTCCAGTTGCCAGACTATCACTTTGTGGACCACCACATTGAGATTAAAAGCCA
CGACAAAGATTACAGTAATGTTAATCTGCATGAGCACGCCGAAGCGCATTCTGAGCTGCCGAGGCAGGCC
AAGTAATGATAGGCGGCCGCGACTCTAGATCATAATCAGCCATACCACATT
