>Addgene plasmid #57304 | Dronpa-VE-Cadherin-N-10 | addgene partial sequence | sequence record 131852 | Dronpa-R 5'-TTCAATCGCGAACGGGTGTC-3'
ATCACACTCACCATGGTGGCGACCGGTGGATCCGTGCTTCCCGAATACAGCAGCTCCTCCCGGGGGTCCG
AGCCGTACAGCTCAGCCAGCATCTTAAACCTGGGTCCCCAGTCGTTAAGGAAGTCGTAATCCACGTCAGA
GTCGGATGAGTCGGTGCCCAGGGAGCTGAGGGACTCGGCTATGGACTCGGAGCCCTCGTAGCCGTAGATG
TGCAGCGTGTCGTAGGGGGGGCCGTCGCCGTCGTGGTCCGCCTCGTCCTTCTTCACCTCGATCATGGCTG
CCATCTCCCCGGGCCCTCCGTGTGCCCCAGGCGCGTGCCTCGGTGGCTTCTGCACCTGCGCATAGAGGGA
AGGCCGGGCGTCCAGCGCGGGCCGCGGGGGCTTGGCCCCGCCGCGGCGCACCGAGTTGAGCACCGACACA
TCGTAGCTGGTGGTGTCCATCTCGCCGCCGCCCTCCTCGTCGTAGGTGACCAGCTGCTCGTGGATCTCCG
GCACGCTCTTGCCGTGCGCGCGGGCCTGCTTCCGGAGCCGCCGCCGCAGGAAGATGAGCAGGGTGATCAC
TGTGATGGTGAGGATGCAGAGTAAGATGGCTACCACTGCCTGGATGCTCACGCCCACCTGGGCGGCCATA
TCCTCGCAGAAGGTGAACTCGCCCTGCTCGTTGCACTTGCACACGGCCACGGTCAGCGTGCTGGTGCCCG
TGCGACTTGGCATCCCATTGTCTGAGATGACCACGGGTAGGAAGTGGACCTTG
